Addgene plasmid #81239: pRS314-U6-A34G/A35G/G96C/A97C/U100C/U101C
Purpose: U6 telestem mutant (A34G/A35G/G96C/A97C/U100C/U101C) for in vivo studies
Depositing lab: Aaron Hoskins. Depositing organization: University of Wisconsin, Madison. Publication: A multi-step model for facilitated unwinding of the yeast U4/U6 RNA duplex. Rodgers ML, Didychuk AL, Butcher SE, Brow DA, Hoskins AA. Nucleic Acids Res. 2016 Dec 15;44(22):10912-10928. doi: 10.1093/nar/gkw686. Epub 2016 Aug 2. PubMed 27484481.
Backbone
  Vector backbone: pRS314
  Backbone size w/o insert (bp): 4500
  Total vector size (bp): 4800
  Vector type: Yeast Expression
  Selectable markers: TRP1
Growth in bacteria
  Bacterial resistance: Ampicillin, 100 μg/mL
  Growth temperature: 37°C
  Growth strain: DH5alpha
  Copy number: Unknown
Gene/Insert
  Gene/Insert name: U6 RNA with A34G/A35G/G96C/A97C/U100C/U101C mutation (alt name: U6-base+bulge)
  Species: S. cerevisiae (budding yeast)
  Insert size (bp): 300
  Mutation: U6 telestem mutant (A34G/A35G/G96C/A97C/U100C/U101C)
  GenBank ID: NR_132206.1
  Entrez Gene: snR6 (a.k.a. snR6)
  Cloning method: Restriction Enzyme; 5′ cloning site EcoRI (not destroyed); 3′ cloning site BamHI (not destroyed)
  Sequencing primers: 5′ M13 forward; 3′ M13 reverse
Resource information
  A portion of this plasmid was derived from a plasmid made by: Burke, Butcher, and Brow. RNA. (2015)
Terms and licenses: Academic/Nonprofit Terms; Industry Terms: Not Available to Industry
How to cite: pRS314-U6-A34G/A35G/G96C/A97C/U100C/U101C was a gift from Aaron Hoskins (Addgene plasmid # 81239 ; http://n2t.net/addgene:81239 ; RRID:Addgene_81239)
