[The description below was written by a language model from this plasmid's Addgene catalogue record and pLannotate feature annotations shown in this document.]
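Description:
pRS314-U6-A34G/A35G/G96C/A97C/U100C/U101C is a yeast–E. coli shuttle plasmid built on the pRS314 backbone. It carries a mutant copy of the Saccharomyces cerevisiae U6 spliceosomal snRNA gene (SNR6). In yeast it is maintained as a centromeric plasmid through a CEN6/ARS element, which gives stable, low-copy inheritance, and it is selected by the TRP1 auxotrophic marker under its own promoter. In bacteria it replicates from a high-copy ColE1/pUC-type origin and is selected with ampicillin via the β-lactamase gene. An f1 origin is also present, along with small annotated remnants of lacI, bom and rop that are backbone fragments rather than functional parts.

The roughly 300 bp insert was cloned between EcoRI and BamHI sites in the pBluescript-derived polylinker. This interrupts the lacZα region and places the insert between the T3 and T7 promoters and the M13 primer sites. The annotation identifies a U6 ncRNA of about 113 nt within the insert. No separate yeast promoter is annotated, and the record does not state what drives expression, though flanking sequence on either side of the U6 coding region lies within the insert. The six substitutions (A34G, A35G, G96C, A97C, U100C, U101C; alternate name "U6-base+bulge") alter the U6 telestem. The plasmid is intended for in vivo studies of this mutant in yeast, in work associated with a model of U4/U6 RNA duplex unwinding. The catalogue lists a total size of about 4.8 kb, whereas the assembled full sequence is 5,065 nt.
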