Features (pLannotate 1.2.2; 20 found; start..end, strand, type, name):
     69..572     -  misc_feature   CEN/ARS: S. cerevisiae CEN6 centromere fused to an autonomously replicating sequence
    609..713     +  promoter       AmpR promoter: bla
    714..1574    +  CDS            AmpR: β-lactamase; bla; confers resistance to ampicillin, carbenicillin, and related antibiotics
   1745..2333    +  rep_origin     ori: high-copy-number ColE1/pMB1/pBR322/pUC origin of replication
   2516..2608    +  CDS            lacI (fragment): lac repressor; lacI; The lac repressor binds to the lac operator to inhibit transcription in E. coli. This inhibition can be relieved by adding lactose or isopropyl-β-D-thiogalactopyranoside (IPTG).
   2621..2642    +  protein_bind   CAP binding site: CAP binding activates transcription in the presence of cAMP. E. coli catabolite activator protein
   2657..2687    +  promoter       lac promoter: promoter for the E. coli lac operon
   2695..2711    +  protein_bind   lac operator: The lac repressor binds to the lac operator to inhibit transcription in E. coli. This inhibition can be relieved by adding lactose or isopropyl-β-D-thiogalactopyranoside (IPTG). lac repressor encoded by lacI
   2756..2774    +  promoter       T3 promoter: promoter for bacteriophage T3 RNA polymerase
   2786..2839    -  misc_feature   MCS (fragment): pBluescript multiple cloning site
   2878..2990    +  ncRNA          U6: Accession: RF00026 - U6 spliceosomal RNA
   3136..3177    -  misc_feature   MCS (fragment): pBluescript multiple cloning site
   3186..3204    -  promoter       T7 promoter: promoter for bacteriophage T7 RNA polymerase
   3207..3364    +  CDS            lacZα (fragment): LacZα fragment of β-galactosidase; lacZ fragment
   3368..3823    +  rep_origin     f1 ori (sequence partly withheld): f1 bacteriophage origin of replication; arrow indicates direction of (+) strand synthesis
   3824..3873    -  misc_feature   bom (fragment): basis of mobility region from pBR322
   3920..4594    -  CDS            TRP1: phosphoribosylanthranilate isomerase, required for tryptophan biosynthesis; S. cerevisiae TRP1; yeast auxotrophic marker
   4595..4742    -  promoter       TRP1 promoter: S. cerevisiae TRP1
   4880..4929    -  misc_feature   bom (fragment): basis of mobility region from pBR322
   5031..1       -  CDS            rop (fragment) (across the origin): Rop protein, which maintains plasmids at low copy number; rop
>Addgene plasmid #81239 | pRS314-U6-A34G/A35G/G96C/A97C/U100C/U101C | addgene full sequence | sequence record 166121 | Addgene assembled full plasmid sequence
GACGAAAGGGCCTCGTGATACGCCTATTTTTATAGGTTAATGTCATGATAATAATGGTTTCTTAGACGGA
TCGCTTGCCTGTAACTTACACGCGCCTCGTATCTTTTAATGATGGAATAATTTGGGAATTTACTCTGTGT
TTATTTATTTTTATGTTTTGTATTTGGATTTTAGAAAGTAAATAAAGAAGGTAGAAGAGTTACGGAATGA
AGAAAAAAAAATAAACAAAGGTTTAAAAAATTTCAACAAAAAGCGTACTTTACATATATATTTATTAGAC
AAGAAAAGCAGATTAAATAGATATACATTCGATTAACGATAAGTAAAATGTAAAATCACAGGATTTTCGT
GTGTGGTCTTCTACACAGACAAGATGAAACAATTCGGCATTAATACCTGAGAGCAGGAAGAGCAAGATAA
AAGGTAGTATTTGTTGGCGATCCCCCTAGAGTCTTTTACATCTTCGGAAAACAAAAACTATTTTTTCTTT
AATTTCTTTTTTTACTTTCTATTTTTAATTTATATATTTATATTAAAAAATTTAAATTATAATTATTTTT
ATAGCACGTGATGAAAAGGACCCAGGTGGCACTTTTCGGGGAAATGTGCGCGGAACCCCTATTTGTTTAT
TTTTCTAAATACATTCAAATATGTATCCGCTCATGAGACAATAACCCTGATAAATGCTTCAATAATATTG
AAAAAGGAAGAGTATGAGTATTCAACATTTCCGTGTCGCCCTTATTCCCTTTTTTGCGGCATTTTGCCTT
CCTGTTTTTGCTCACCCAGAAACGCTGGTGAAAGTAAAAGATGCTGAAGATCAGTTGGGTGCACGAGTGG
GTTACATCGAACTGGATCTCAACAGCGGTAAGATCCTTGAGAGTTTTCGCCCCGAAGAACGTTTTCCAAT
GATGAGCACTTTTAAAGTTCTGCTATGTGGCGCGGTATTATCCCGTATTGACGCCGGGCAAGAGCAACTC
GGTCGCCGCATACACTATTCTCAGAATGACTTGGTTGAGTACTCACCAGTCACAGAAAAGCATCTTACGG
ATGGCATGACAGTAAGAGAATTATGCAGTGCTGCCATAACCATGAGTGATAACACTGCGGCCAACTTACT
TCTGACAACGATCGGAGGACCGAAGGAGCTAACCGCTTTTTTTCACAACATGGGGGATCATGTAACTCGC
CTTGATCGTTGGGAACCGGAGCTGAATGAAGCCATACCAAACGACGAGCGTGACACCACGATGCCTGTAG
CAATGGCAACAACGTTGCGCAAACTATTAACTGGCGAACTACTTACTCTAGCTTCCCGGCAACAATTAAT
AGACTGGATGGAGGCGGATAAAGTTGCAGGACCACTTCTGCGCTCGGCCCTTCCGGCTGGCTGGTTTATT
GCTGATAAATCTGGAGCCGGTGAGCGTGGGTCTCGCGGTATCATTGCAGCACTGGGGCCAGATGGTAAGC
CCTCCCGTATCGTAGTTATCTACACGACGGGCAGTCAGGCAACTATGGATGAACGAAATAGACAGATCGC
TGAGATAGGTGCCTCACTGATTAAGCATTGGTAACTGTCAGACCAAGTTTACTCATATATACTTTAGATT
GATTTAAAACTTCATTTTTAATTTAAAAGGATCTAGGTGAAGATCCTTTTTGATAATCTCATGACCAAAA
TCCCTTAACGTGAGTTTTCGTTCCACTGAGCGTCAGACCCCGTAGAAAAGATCAAAGGATCTTCTTGAGA
TCCTTTTTTTCTGCGCGTAATCTGCTGCTTGCAAACAAAAAAACCACCGCTACCAGCGGTGGTTTGTTTG
CCGGATCAAGAGCTACCAACTCTTTTTCCGAAGGTAACTGGCTTCAGCAGAGCGCAGATACCAAATACTG
TCCTTCTAGTGTAGCCGTAGTTAGGCCACCACTTCAAGAACTCTGTAGCACCGCCTACATACCTCGCTCT
GCTAATCCTGTTACCAGTGGCTGCTGCCAGTGGCGATAAGTCGTGTCTTACCGGGTTGGACTCAAGACGA
TAGTTACCGGATAAGGCGCAGCGGTCGGGCTGAACGGGGGGTTCGTGCACACAGCCCAGCTTGGAGCGAA
CGACCTACACCGAACTGAGATACCTACAGCGTGAGCATTGAGAAAGCGCCACGCTTCCCGAAGGGAGAAA
GGCGGACAGGTATCCGGTAAGCGGCAGGGTCGGAACAGGAGAGCGCACGAGGGAGCTTCCAGGGGGGAAC
GCCTGGTATCTTTATAGTCCTGTCGGGTTTCGCCACCTCTGACTTGAGCGTCGATTTTTGTGATGCTCGT
CAGGGGGGCCGAGCCTATGGAAAAACGCCAGCAACGCGGCCTTTTTACGGTTCCTGGCCTTTTGCTGGCC
TTTTGCTCACATGTTCTTTCCTGCGTTATCCCCTGATTCTGTGGATAACCGTATTACCGCCTTTGAGTGA
GCTGATACCGCTCGCCGCAGCCGAACGACCGAGCGCAGCGAGTCAGTGAGCGAGGAAGCGGAAGAGCGCC
CAATACGCAAACCGCCTCTCCCCGCGCGTTGGCCGATTCATTAATGCAGCTGGCACGACAGGTTTCCCGA
CTGGAAAGCGGGCAGTGAGCGCAACGCAATTAATGTGAGTTAGCTCACTCATTAGGCACCCCAGGCTTTA
CACTTTATGCTTCCGGCTCGTATGTTGTGTGGAATTGTGAGCGGATAACAATTTCACACAGGAAACAGCT
ATGACCATGATTACGCCAAGCTCGAAATTAACCCTCACTAAAGGGAACAAAAGCTGGTACCGGGCCCCCC
CTCGAGGTCGACGGTATCGATAAGCTTGATATCGAATTCTTCGGCTACTATAAATAAATGTTTTTTTCGC
AACTATGTGTTCGCGAAGTAACCCTTCGTGGACATTTGGTCGGTTTGAAACAATACAGAGATGATCAGCA
GTTCCCCTGCATAAGGATGAACCGTTTTACAAACCGACCTATTTCGTTTTTTTTTATCATCGAGTGAAGT
ATCGTGACTTGTACATTTGAAGATACCCAGCGTACAGCAGTGTATCTTTATCTTCCTGTATGATATAGAT
AACTAACATCTCGAATAGAAAATTGTCTCGCGTTCGAACCTAAGCCTTTGCTATCGGATCCACTAGTTCT
AGAGCGGCCGCCACCGCGGTGGAGCTCCAATTCGCCCTATAGTGAGTCGTATTACAATTCACTGGCCGTC
GTTTTACAACGTCGTGACTGGGAAAACCCTGGCGTTACCCAACTTAATCGCCTTGCAGCACATCCCCCTT
TCGCCAGCTGGCGTAATAGCGAAGAGGCCCGCACCGATCGCCCTTCCCAACAGTTGCGCAGCCTGAATGG
CGAATGG
[124 nt withheld, positions 3368-3491]
C
[91 nt withheld, positions 3493-3583]
A
[49 nt withheld, positions 3585-3633]
CCTTTGACGTTGGAGTCCACGTTCTTT
[37 nt withheld, positions 3661-3697]
ACCCTATCTCGGTCTATTCTTTTGATTTATAAGGGATTTTGCCGATTTCGGCCTATTGGTTAAAAAATGA
GCTGATTTAACAAAAATTTAACGCGAATTTTAACAAAATATTAACGTTTACAATTTCCTGATGCGGTATT
TTCTCCTTACGCATCTGTGCGGTATTTCACACCGCAGGCAAGTGCACAAACAATACTTAAATAAATACTA
CTCAGTAATAACCTATTTCTTAGCATTTTTGACGAAATTTGCTATTTTGTTAGAGTCTTTTACACCATTT
GTCTCCACACCTCCGCTTACATCAACACCAATAACGCCATTTAATCTAAGCGCATCACCAACATTTTCTG
GCGTCAGTCCACCAGCTAACATAAAATGTAAGCTTTCGGGGCTCTCTTGCCTTCCAACCCAGTCAGAAAT
CGAGTTCCAATCCAAAAGTTCACCTGTCCCACCTGCTTCTGAATCAAACAAGGGAATAAACGAATGAGGT
TTCTGTGAAGCTGCACTGAGTAGTATGTTGCAGTCTTTTGGAAATACGAGTCTTTTAATAACTGGCAAAC
CGAGGAACTCTTGGTATTCTTGCCACGACTCATCTCCATGCAGTTGGACGATATCAATGCCGTAATCATT
GACCAGAGCCAAAACATCCTCCTTAGGTTGATTACGAAACACGCCAACCAAGTATTTCGGAGTGCCTGAA
CTATTTTTATATGCTTTTACAAGACTTGAAATTTTCCTTGCAATAACCGGGTCAATTGTTCTCTTTCTAT
TGGGCACACATATAATACCCAGCAAGTCAGCATCGGAATCTAGAGCACATTCTGCGGCCTCTGTGCTCTG
CAAGCCGCAAACTTTCACCAATGGACCAGAACTACCTGTGAAATTAATAACAGACATACTCCAAGCTGCC
TTTGTGTGCTTAATCACGTATACTCACGTGCTCAATAGTCACCAATGCCCTCCCTCTTGGCCCTCTCCTT
TTCTTTTTTCGACCGAATTAATTCTTAATCGGCAAAAAAAGAAAAGCTCCGGATCAAGATTGTACGTAAG
GTGACAAGCTATTTTTCAATAAAGAATATCTTCCACTACTGCCATCTGGCGTCATAACTGCAAAGTACAC
ATATATTACGATGCTGTTCTATTAAATGCTTCCTATATTATATATATAGTAATGTCGTGATCTATGGTGC
ACTCTCAGTACAATCTGCTCTGATGCCGCATAGTTAAGCCAGCCCCGACACCCGCCAACACCCGCTGACG
CGCCCTGACGGGCTTGTCTGCTCCCGGCATCCGCTTACAGACAAGCTGTGACCGTCTCCGGGAGCTGCAT
GTGTCAGAGGTTTTCACCGTCATCACCGAAACGCGCGA
