>Addgene plasmid #81239 | pRS314-U6-A34G/A35G/G96C/A97C/U100C/U101C | depositor partial sequence | sequence record 155725 | pRS314-U6-A34G/A35G/G96C/A97C/U100C/U101C sequence 694 bps
CAGCCGAACGACCGAGCGCAGCGAGTCAGTGAGCGAGGAAGCGGAAGAGCGCCCAATACGCAAACCGCCT
CTCCCCGCGCGTTGGCCGATTCATTAATGCAGCTGGCACGACAGGTTTCCCGACTGGAAAGCGGGCAGTG
AGCGCAACGCAATTAATGTGAGTTAGCTCACTCATTAGGCACCCCAGGCTTTACACTTTATGCTTCCGGC
TCGTATGTTGTGTGGAATTGTGAGCGGATAACAATTTCACACAGGAAACAGCTATGACCATGATTACGCC
AAGCTCGAAATTAACCCTCACTAAAGGGAACAAAAGCTGGTACCGGGCCCCCCCTCGAGGTCGACGGTAT
CGATAAGCTTGATATCGAATTCTTCGGCTACTATAAATAAATGTTTTTTTCGCAACTATGTGTTCGCGAA
GTAACCCTTCGTGGACATTTGGTCGGTTTGAAACAATACAGAGATGATCAGCAGTTCCCCTGCATAAGGA
TGAACCGTTTTACAAACCGACCTATTTCGTTTTTTTTTATCATCGAGTGAAGTATCGTGACTTGTACATT
TGAAGATACCCAGCGTACAGCAGTGTATCTTTATCTTCCTGTATGATATAGATAACTAACATCTCGAATA
GAAAATTGTCTCGCGTTCGAACCTAAGCCTTTGCTATCGGATCCACTAGTTCTAGAGCGGCCGC
