>Addgene plasmid #81239 | pRS314-U6-A34G/A35G/G96C/A97C/U100C/U101C | addgene partial sequence | sequence record 166120 | pUC-4 5'-CAGTGAGCGAGGAAGCGGAAGAGCGCCCAA-3'
GCAAACCGCCTCTCCCCGCGCGTTGGCCGATTCATTAATGCAGCTGGCACGACAGGTTTCCCGACTGGAA
AGCGGGCAGTGAGCGCAACGCAATTAATGTGAGTTAGCTCACTCATTAGGCACCCCAGGCTTTACACTTT
ATGCTTCCGGCTCGTATGTTGTGTGGAATTGTGAGCGGATAACAATTTCACACAGGAAACAGCTATGACC
ATGATTACGCCAAGCTCGAAATTAACCCTCACTAAAGGGAACAAAAGCTGGTACCGGGCCCCCCCTCGAG
GTCGACGGTATCGATAAGCTTGATATCGAATTCTTCGGCTACTATAAATAAATGTTTTTTTCGCAACTAT
GTGTTCGCGAAGTAACCCTTCGTGGACATTTGGTCGGTTTGAAACAATACAGAGATGATCAGCAGTTCCC
CTGCATAAGGATGAACCGTTTTACAAACCGACCTATTTCGTTTTTTTTTATCATCGAGTGAAGTATCGTG
ACTTGTACATTTGAAGATACCCAGCGTACAGCAGTGTATCTTTATCTTCCTGTATGATATAGATAACTAA
CATCTCGAATAGAAAATTGTCTCGCGTTCGAACCTAAGCCTTTGCTATCGGATCCACTAGTTCTAGAGCG
GCCGCCACCGCGGTGGAGCTCCAATTCGCCCTATAGTGAGTCGTATTACAATTCACTGGCCGTCGTTTTA
CAACGTCGTGACTGGGAAAACCCTGGCGTTACCCAACTTAATCGCCTTGCAGCACATCCCCCTTTCGCCA
GCTGGCGTAATAGCGAAGAGGCCCGCACCGATCGCCCTTCCCAACAGTTGCGCAGCCTGAATGGCGAATG
G
[124 nt withheld, positions 842-965]
C
[83 nt withheld, positions 967-1049]
