>Addgene plasmid #81239 | pRS314-U6-A34G/A35G/G96C/A97C/U100C/U101C | addgene partial sequence | sequence record 166122 | TRP1-R 5'-cagcatcggaatctagagca-3'
GTGCTCTGCAAGCCGCAAACTTTCACCAATGGACCAGAACTACCTGTGAAATTAATAACAGACATACTCC
AAGCTGCCTTTGTGTGCTTAATCACGTATACTCACGTGCTCAATAGTCACCAATGCCCTCCCTCTTGGCC
CTCTCCTTTTCTTTTTTCGACCGAATTAATTCTTAATCGGCAAAAAAAGAAAAGCTCCGGATCAAGATTG
TACGTAAGGTGACAAGCTATTTTTCAATAAAGAATATCTTCCACTACTGCCATCTGGCGTCATAACTGCA
AAGTACACATATATTACGATGCTGTTCTATTAAATGCTTCCTATATTATATATATAGTAATGTCGTGATC
TATGGTGCACTCTCAGTACAATCTGCTCTGATGCCGCATAGTTAAGCCAGCCCCGACACCCGCCAACACC
CGCTGACGCGCCCTGACGGGCTTGTCTGCTCCCGGCATCCGCTTACAGACAAGCTGTGACCGTCTCCGGG
AGCTGCATGTGTCAGAGGTTTTCACCGTCATCACCGAAACGCGCGAGACGAAAGGGCCTCGTGATACGCC
TATTTTTATAGGTTAATGTCATGATAATAATGGTTTCTTAGACGGATCGCTTGCCTGTAACTTACACGCG
CCTCGTATCTTTTAATGATGGAATAATTTGGGAATTTACTCTGTGTTTATTTATTTTTATGTTTTGTATT
TGGATTTTAGAAAGTAAATAAAGAAGGTAGAAGAGTTACGGAATGAAGAAAAAAAAATAAACAAAGGTTT
AAAAAATTTCAACAAAAAGCGTACTTTACATATATATTTATTAGACAAGAAAAGCAGATTAAATAGATAT
ACATTCGATTAACGATAAGTAAAATGTAAAATCACAGGATTTTCGTGTGTGGTCTTCTACACAGACAAGA
TGAAACAATTCGGCATTAATACCTGAGAGCAGGAAGAGCAAGATAAAAGGTAGTATTTGTTGGCGATCCC
CCTAGAGTCTTTTACATCTTCGGAAAACAAAAACTATTTTTTCTTTAA
